Addgene plasmid #197421: pSpCas9(BB)-2A-mCherry_MAPRE3-gRNA#1
Purpose: Knock out of EB3 in human cells by CRISPR/Cas9
Depositing lab: Torsten Wittmann. Depositing organization: University of California, San Francisco (UCSF). Publication: Growth cone advance requires EB1 as revealed by genomic replacement with a light-sensitive variant. Dema A, Charafeddine R, Rahgozar S, van Haren J, Wittmann T. Elife. 2023 Jan 30;12:e84143. doi: 10.7554/eLife.84143. PubMed 36715499.
Backbone
  Vector backbone: pSpCas9(BB)-2A-mCherry
  Total vector size (bp): 9303
  Vector type: CRISPR
Growth in bacteria
  Bacterial resistance: Ampicillin, 100 μg/mL
  Growth temperature: 37°C
  Growth strain: DH5alpha
  Copy number: High Copy
Gene/Insert
  Gene/Insert name: MAPRE3 gRNA #1 (targets Exon 1) (alt name: EB3)
  Species: H. sapiens (human)
  GenBank ID: NM_001303050.1
  Entrez Gene: MAPRE3 (a.k.a. EB3, EBF3, EBF3-S, RP3)
Resource information
  A portion of this plasmid was derived from a plasmid made by: pSpCas9(BB)-2A-mCherry was made from Addgene plasmid 48138
Terms and licenses: Academic/Nonprofit Terms; Industry Terms: Not Available to Industry
Depositor comments: Please visit https://www.biorxiv.org/content/10.1101/2022.09.22.509085v1 for bioRxiv preprint.
How to cite: pSpCas9(BB)-2A-mCherry_MAPRE3-gRNA#1 was a gift from Torsten Wittmann (Addgene plasmid # 197421 ; http://n2t.net/addgene:197421 ; RRID:Addgene_197421)
