[The description below was written by a language model from this plasmid's Addgene catalogue record and pLannotate feature annotations shown in this document.]
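Description:
pSpCas9(BB)-2A-mCherry_MAPRE3-gRNA#1 is a 9.3 kb all-in-one CRISPR/Cas9 plasmid for knocking out EB3, the microtubule end-binding protein encoded by MAPRE3, in human cells. It is built on pSpCas9(BB)-2A-mCherry, a backbone that the record says was derived from an earlier pSpCas9(BB)-2A plasmid. In bacteria it is maintained at high copy from a ColE1/pUC-type origin and selected with ampicillin through the β-lactamase gene. An f1 phage origin is also present. A single AAV2 inverted terminal repeat and short bom and rop fragments are annotated downstream of the expression cassette; these look like backbone remnants rather than functional parts, since one ITR alone does not make a packageable AAV genome.

The plasmid carries two mammalian expression units. A human U6 RNA polymerase III promoter drives a single guide RNA. The MAPRE3-specific spacer, directed against exon 1, lies in the gap between the promoter and the Streptococcus pyogenes gRNA scaffold. A hybrid promoter made of the CMV enhancer, the chicken β-actin promoter and a hybrid intron drives S. pyogenes Cas9. The annotation splits Cas9 into N- and C-terminal portions, but they are contiguous, and a nucleoplasmin nuclear localization signal follows them. mCherry lies downstream and, as the plasmid name indicates, is linked to Cas9 by a 2A self-cleaving peptide, although that element is not annotated in the feature table. The cassette ends with a bovine growth hormone polyadenylation signal. Because Cas9 and mCherry come from one transcript, red fluorescence marks transfected cells expressing the nuclease, which can help in identifying or enriching them. Cutting in exon 1 is intended to disrupt the EB3 coding sequence.
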