Features (pLannotate 1.2.2; 19 found; start..end, strand, type, name):
      1..241     +  promoter       U6 promoter: RNA polymerase III promoter for human U6 snRNA
    271..346     +  misc_RNA       gRNA scaffold: guide RNA scaffold for the Streptococcus pyogenes CRISPR/Cas9 system
    353..396     +  misc_RNA       gRNA scaffold (fragment): guide RNA scaffold for the Streptococcus pyogenes CRISPR/Cas9 system
    443..728     +  enhancer       CMV enhancer: human cytomegalovirus immediate early enhancer; contains an 18-bp deletion relative to the standard CMV enhancer
    730..1007    +  promoter       chicken β-actin promoter: No description available
   1008..1235    +  intron         hybrid intron: hybrid between chicken β-actin (CBA) and minute virus of mice (MMV) introns (Gray et al., 2011)
   1373..2974    +  CDS            Cas9(N): N-terminal portion of Streptococcus pyogenes Cas9 (Zetsche et al., 2015)
   2975..5473    +  CDS            Cas9(C): C-terminal portion of Streptococcus pyogenes Cas9 (Zetsche et al., 2015)
   5474..5521    +  CDS            nucleoplasmin NLS: bipartite nuclear localization signal from nucleoplasmin
   5609..6316    +  CDS            mCherry: mCherry is a basic (constitutively fluorescent) red fluorescent protein published in 2004, derived from Discosoma sp.. It is reported to be a very rapidly-maturing monomer with low acid sensitivity.
   6350..6461    +  polyA_signal   bGH poly(A) signal: bovine growth hormone polyadenylation signal
   6566..6706    +  repeat_region  AAV2 ITR: inverted terminal repeat of adeno-associated virus serotype 2 inverted
   6711..6762    -  misc_feature   bom (fragment): basis of mobility region from pBR322
   6781..7236    +  rep_origin     f1 ori (sequence partly withheld): f1 bacteriophage origin of replication; arrow indicates direction of (+) strand synthesis
   7237..7286    -  misc_feature   bom (fragment): basis of mobility region from pBR322
   7388..7423    -  CDS            rop (fragment): Rop protein, which maintains plasmids at low copy number; rop
   7518..7622    +  promoter       AmpR promoter: bla
   7623..8483    +  CDS            AmpR: β-lactamase; bla; confers resistance to ampicillin, carbenicillin, and related antibiotics
   8654..9242    +  rep_origin     ori: high-copy-number ColE1/pMB1/pBR322/pUC origin of replication
>Addgene plasmid #197421 | pSpCas9(BB)-2A-mCherry_MAPRE3-gRNA#1 | addgene full sequence | sequence record 388176 | Addgene NGS Result
GAGGGCCTATTTCCCATGATTCCTTCATATTTGCATATACGATACAAGGCTGTTAGAGAGATAATTGGAA
TTAATTTGACTGTAAACACAAAGATATTAGTACAAAATACGTGACGTAGAAAGTAATAATTTCTTGGGTA
GTTTGCAGTTTTAAAATTATGTTTTAAAATGGACTATCATATGCTTACCGTAACTTGAAAGTATTTCGAT
TTCTTGGCTTTATATATCTTGTGGAAAGGACGAAACACCGGTCGCCATGATATGCTTGCAGTTTTAGAGC
TAGAAATAGCAAGTTAAAATAAGGCTAGTCCGTTATCAACTTGAAAAAGTGGCACCGAGTCGGTGCTTTT
TTGTTTTAGAGCTAGAAATAGCAAGTTAAAATAAGGCTAGTCCGTTTTTAGCGCGTGCGCCAATTCTGCA
GACAAATGGCTCTAGAGGTACCCGTTACATAACTTACGGTAAATGGCCCGCCTGGCTGACCGCCCAACGA
CCCCCGCCCATTGACGTCAATAGTAACGCCAATAGGGACTTTCCATTGACGTCAATGGGTGGAGTATTTA
CGGTAAACTGCCCACTTGGCAGTACATCAAGTGTATCATATGCCAAGTACGCCCCCTATTGACGTCAATG
ACGGTAAATGGCCCGCCTGGCATTGTGCCCAGTACATGACCTTATGGGACTTTCCTACTTGGCAGTACAT
CTACGTATTAGTCATCGCTATTACCATGGTCGAGGTGAGCCCCACGTTCTGCTTCACTCTCCCCATCTCC
CCCCCCTCCCCACCCCCAATTTTGTATTTATTTATTTTTTAATTATTTTGTGCAGCGATGGGGGCGGGGG
GGGGGGGGGGGCGCGCGCCAGGSGGGGSGGGGSGGGGSGRGGGGSGGGGSGGGGSGAGGCGGAGAGGTGC
GGCGGCAGCCAATCAGAGCGGCGCGCTCCGAAAGTTTCCTTTTATGGCGAGGCGGCGGCGGCGGCGGCCC
TATAAAAAGCGAAGCGCGCGGCGGGCGGGAGTCGCTGCGCGCTGCCTTCGCCCCGTGCCCCGCTCCGCCG
CCGCCTCGCGCCGCCCGCCCCGGCTCTGACTGACCGCGTTACTCCCACAGGTGAGCGGGCGGGACGGCCC
TTCTCCTCCGGGCTGTAATTAGCTGAGCAAGAGGTAAGGGTTTAAGGGATGGTTGGTTGGTGGGGTATTA
ATGTTTAATTACCTGGAGCACCTGCCTGAAATCACTTTTTTTCAGGTTGGACCGGTGCCACCATGGACTA
TAAGGACCACGACGGAGACTACAAGGATCATGATATTGATTACAAAGACGATGACGATAAGATGGCCCCA
AAGAAGAAGCGGAAGGTCGGTATCCACGGAGTCCCAGCAGCCGACAAGAAGTACAGCATCGGCCTGGACA
TCGGCACCAACTCTGTGGGCTGGGCCGTGATCACCGACGAGTACAAGGTGCCCAGCAAGAAATTCAAGGT
GCTGGGCAACACCGACCGGCACAGCATCAAGAAGAACCTGATCGGAGCCCTGCTGTTCGACAGCGGCGAA
ACAGCCGAGGCCACCCGGCTGAAGAGAACCGCCAGAAGAAGATACACCAGACGGAAGAACCGGATCTGCT
ATCTGCAAGAGATCTTCAGCAACGAGATGGCCAAGGTGGACGACAGCTTCTTCCACAGACTGGAAGAGTC
CTTCCTGGTGGAAGAGGATAAGAAGCACGAGCGGCACCCCATCTTCGGCAACATCGTGGACGAGGTGGCC
TACCACGAGAAGTACCCCACCATCTACCACCTGAGAAAGAAACTGGTGGACAGCACCGACAAGGCCGACC
TGCGGCTGATCTATCTGGCCCTGGCCCACATGATCAAGTTCCGGGGCCACTTCCTGATCGAGGGCGACCT
GAACCCCGACAACAGCGACGTGGACAAGCTGTTCATCCAGCTGGTGCAGACCTACAACCAGCTGTTCGAG
GAAAACCCCATCAACGCCAGCGGCGTGGACGCCAAGGCCATCCTGTCTGCCAGACTGAGCAAGAGCAGAC
GGCTGGAAAATCTGATCGCCCAGCTGCCCGGCGAGAAGAAGAATGGCCTGTTCGGAAACCTGATTGCCCT
GAGCCTGGGCCTGACCCCCAACTTCAAGAGCAACTTCGACCTGGCCGAGGATGCCAAACTGCAGCTGAGC
AAGGACACCTACGACGACGACCTGGACAACCTGCTGGCCCAGATCGGCGACCAGTACGCCGACCTGTTTC
TGGCCGCCAAGAACCTGTCCGACGCCATCCTGCTGAGCGACATCCTGAGAGTGAACACCGAGATCACCAA
GGCCCCCCTGAGCGCCTCTATGATCAAGAGATACGACGAGCACCACCAGGACCTGACCCTGCTGAAAGCT
CTCGTGCGGCAGCAGCTGCCTGAGAAGTACAAAGAGATTTTCTTCGACCAGAGCAAGAACGGCTACGCCG
GCTACATTGACGGCGGAGCCAGCCAGGAAGAGTTCTACAAGTTCATCAAGCCCATCCTGGAAAAGATGGA
CGGCACCGAGGAACTGCTCGTGAAGCTGAACAGAGAGGACCTGCTGCGGAAGCAGCGGACCTTCGACAAC
GGCAGCATCCCCCACCAGATCCACCTGGGAGAGCTGCACGCCATTCTGCGGCGGCAGGAAGATTTTTACC
CATTCCTGAAGGACAACCGGGAAAAGATCGAGAAGATCCTGACCTTCCGCATCCCCTACTACGTGGGCCC
TCTGGCCAGGGGAAACAGCAGATTCGCCTGGATGACCAGAAAGAGCGAGGAAACCATCACCCCCTGGAAC
TTCGAGGAAGTGGTGGACAAGGGCGCTTCCGCCCAGAGCTTCATCGAGCGGATGACCAACTTCGATAAGA
ACCTGCCCAACGAGAAGGTGCTGCCCAAGCACAGCCTGCTGTACGAGTACTTCACCGTGTATAACGAGCT
GACCAAAGTGAAATACGTGACCGAGGGAATGAGAAAGCCCGCCTTCCTGAGCGGCGAGCAGAAAAAGGCC
ATCGTGGACCTGCTGTTCAAGACCAACCGGAAAGTGACCGTGAAGCAGCTGAAAGAGGACTACTTCAAGA
AAATCGAGTGCTTCGACTCCGTGGAAATCTCCGGCGTGGAAGATCGGTTCAACGCCTCCCTGGGCACATA
CCACGATCTGCTGAAAATTATCAAGGACAAGGACTTCCTGGACAATGAGGAAAACGAGGACATTCTGGAA
GATATCGTGCTGACCCTGACACTGTTTGAGGACAGAGAGATGATCGAGGAACGGCTGAAAACCTATGCCC
ACCTGTTCGACGACAAAGTGATGAAGCAGCTGAAGCGGCGGAGATACACCGGCTGGGGCAGGCTGAGCCG
GAAGCTGATCAACGGCATCCGGGACAAGCAGTCCGGCAAGACAATCCTGGATTTCCTGAAGTCCGACGGC
TTCGCCAACAGAAACTTCATGCAGCTGATCCACGACGACAGCCTGACCTTTAAAGAGGACATCCAGAAAG
CCCAGGTGTCCGGCCAGGGCGATAGCCTGCACGAGCACATTGCCAATCTGGCCGGCAGCCCCGCCATTAA
GAAGGGCATCCTGCAGACAGTGAAGGTGGTGGACGAGCTCGTGAAAGTGATGGGCCGGCACAAGCCCGAG
AACATCGTGATCGAAATGGCCAGAGAGAACCAGACCACCCAGAAGGGACAGAAGAACAGCCGCGAGAGAA
TGAAGCGGATCGAAGAGGGCATCAAAGAGCTGGGCAGCCAGATCCTGAAAGAACACCCCGTGGAAAACAC
CCAGCTGCAGAACGAGAAGCTGTACCTGTACTACCTGCAGAATGGGCGGGATATGTACGTGGACCAGGAA
CTGGACATCAACCGGCTGTCCGACTACGATGTGGACCATATCGTGCCTCAGAGCTTTCTGAAGGACGACT
CCATCGACAACAAGGTGCTGACCAGAAGCGACAAGAACCGGGGCAAGAGCGACAACGTGCCCTCCGAAGA
GGTCGTGAAGAAGATGAAGAACTACTGGCGGCAGCTGCTGAACGCCAAGCTGATTACCCAGAGAAAGTTC
GACAATCTGACCAAGGCCGAGAGAGGCGGCCTGAGCGAACTGGATAAGGCCGGCTTCATCAAGAGACAGC
TGGTGGAAACCCGGCAGATCACAAAGCACGTGGCACAGATCCTGGACTCCCGGATGAACACTAAGTACGA
CGAGAATGACAAGCTGATCCGGGAAGTGAAAGTGATCACCCTGAAGTCCAAGCTGGTGTCCGATTTCCGG
AAGGATTTCCAGTTTTACAAAGTGCGCGAGATCAACAACTACCACCACGCCCACGACGCCTACCTGAACG
CCGTCGTGGGAACCGCCCTGATCAAAAAGTACCCTAAGCTGGAAAGCGAGTTCGTGTACGGCGACTACAA
GGTGTACGACGTGCGGAAGATGATCGCCAAGAGCGAGCAGGAAATCGGCAAGGCTACCGCCAAGTACTTC
TTCTACAGCAACATCATGAACTTTTTCAAGACCGAGATTACCCTGGCCAACGGCGAGATCCGGAAGCGGC
CTCTGATCGAGACAAACGGCGAAACCGGGGAGATCGTGTGGGATAAGGGCCGGGATTTTGCCACCGTGCG
GAAAGTGCTGAGCATGCCCCAAGTGAATATCGTGAAAAAGACCGAGGTGCAGACAGGCGGCTTCAGCAAA
GAGTCTATCCTGCCCAAGAGGAACAGCGATAAGCTGATCGCCAGAAAGAAGGACTGGGACCCTAAGAAGT
ACGGCGGCTTCGACAGCCCCACCGTGGCCTATTCTGTGCTGGTGGTGGCCAAAGTGGAAAAGGGCAAGTC
CAAGAAACTGAAGAGTGTGAAAGAGCTGCTGGGGATCACCATCATGGAAAGAAGCAGCTTCGAGAAGAAT
CCCATCGACTTTCTGGAAGCCAAGGGCTACAAAGAAGTGAAAAAGGACCTGATCATCAAGCTGCCTAAGT
ACTCCCTGTTCGAGCTGGAAAACGGCCGGAAGAGAATGCTGGCCTCTGCCGGCGAACTGCAGAAGGGAAA
CGAACTGGCCCTGCCCTCCAAATATGTGAACTTCCTGTACCTGGCCAGCCACTATGAGAAGCTGAAGGGC
TCCCCCGAGGATAATGAGCAGAAACAGCTGTTTGTGGAACAGCACAAGCACTACCTGGACGAGATCATCG
AGCAGATCAGCGAGTTCTCCAAGAGAGTGATCCTGGCCGACGCTAATCTGGACAAAGTGCTGTCCGCCTA
CAACAAGCACCGGGATAAGCCCATCAGAGAGCAGGCCGAGAATATCATCCACCTGTTTACCCTGACCAAT
CTGGGAGCCCCTGCCGCCTTCAAGTACTTTGACACCACCATCGACCGGAAGAGGTACACCAGCACCAAAG
AGGTGCTGGACGCCACCCTGATCCACCAGAGCATCACCGGCCTGTACGAGACACGGATCGACCTGTCTCA
GCTGGGAGGCGACAAAAGGCCGGCGGCCACGAAAAAGGCCGGCCAGGCAAAAAAGAAAAAGGAATTCGGA
GGAGGCGGTAGTGGCAGAGGAAGTCTGCTAACATGCGGTGACGTCGAGGAGAATCCTGGACCTAAGCTTC
GAATTCTGATGGTGAGCAAGGGCGAGGAGGATAACATGGCCATCATCAAGGAGTTCATGCGCTTCAAGGT
GCACATGGAGGGCTCCGTGAACGGCCACGAGTTCGAGATCGAGGGCGAGGGCGAGGGCCGCCCCTACGAG
GGCACCCAGACCGCCAAGCTGAAGGTGACCAAGGGTGGCCCCCTGCCCTTCGCCTGGGACATCCTGTCCC
CTCAGTTCATGTACGGCTCCAAGGCCTACGTGAAGCACCCCGCCGACATCCCCGACTACTTGAAGCTGTC
CTTCCCCGAGGGCTTCAAGTGGGAGCGCGTGATGAACTTCGAGGACGGCGGCGTGGTGACCGTGACCCAG
GACTCCTCCCTGCAGGACGGCGAGTTCATCTACAAGGTGAAGCTGCGCGGCACCAACTTCCCCTCCGACG
GCCCTGTAATGCAGAAGAAGACTATGGGCTGGGAGGCCTCCTCCGAGCGGATGTACCCCGAGGACGGCGC
CCTGAAGGGCGAGATCAAGCAGAGGCTGAAGCTGAAGGACGGCGGCCACTACGACGCTGAGGTCAAGACC
ACCTACAAGGCCAAGAAGCCCGTGCAGCTGCCCGGCGCCTACAACGTCAACATCAAGTTGGACATCACCT
CCCACAACGAGGACTACACCATCGTGGAACAGTACGAACGCGCCGAGGGCCGCCACTCCACCGGCGGCAT
GGACGAGCTGTACAAGGAATTCTAACTAGAGCTCGCTGATCAGCCTCGACTGTGCCTTCTAGTTGCCAGC
CATCTGTTGTTTGCCCCTCCCCCGTGCCTTCCTTGACCCTGGAAGGTGCCACTCCCACTGTCCTTTCCTA
ATAAAATGAGGAAATTGCATCGCATTGTCTGAGTAGGTGTCATTCTATTCTGGGGGGTGGGGTGGGGCAG
GACAGCAAGGGGGAGGATTGGGAAGAGAATAGCAGGCATGCTGGGGAGCGGCCGCAGGAACCCCTAGTGA
TGGAGTTGGCCACTCCCTCTCTGCGCGCTCGCTCGCTCACTGAGGCCGGGCGACCAAAGGTCGCCCGACG
CCCGGGCTTTGCCCGGGCGGCCTCAGTGAGCGAGCGAGCGCGCAGCTGCCTGCAGGGGCGCCTGATGCGG
TATTTTCTCCTTACGCATCTGTGCGGTATTTCACACCGCATA
[95 nt withheld, positions 6763-6857]
T
[46 nt withheld, positions 6859-6904]
C
[141 nt withheld, positions 6906-7046]
CCTTTGACGTTGGAGTCCACGTTCTTT
[37 nt withheld, positions 7074-7110]
ACTCTATCTCGGGCTATTCTTTTGATTTATAAGGGATTTTGCCGATTTCGGTCTATTGGTTAAAAAATGA
GCTGATTTAACAAAAATTTAACGCGAATTTTAACAAAATATTAACGTTTACAATTTTATGGTGCACTCTC
AGTACAATCTGCTCTGATGCCGCATAGTTAAGCCAGCCCCGACACCCGCCAACACCCGCTGACGCGCCCT
GACGGGCTTGTCTGCTCCCGGCATCCGCTTACAGACAAGCTGTGACCGTCTCCGGGAGCTGCATGTGTCA
GAGGTTTTCACCGTCATCACCGAAACGCGCGAGACGAAAGGGCCTCGTGATACGCCTATTTTTATAGGTT
AATGTCATGATAATAATGGTTTCTTAGACGTCAGGTGGCACTTTTCGGGGAAATGTGCGCGGAACCCCTA
TTTGTTTATTTTTCTAAATACATTCAAATATGTATCCGCTCATGAGACAATAACCCTGATAAATGCTTCA
ATAATATTGAAAAAGGAAGAGTATGAGTATTCAACATTTCCGTGTCGCCCTTATTCCCTTTTTTGCGGCA
TTTTGCCTTCCTGTTTTTGCTCACCCAGAAACGCTGGTGAAAGTAAAAGATGCTGAAGATCAGTTGGGTG
CACGAGTGGGTTACATCGAACTGGATCTCAACAGCGGTAAGATCCTTGAGAGTTTTCGCCCCGAAGAACG
TTTTCCAATGATGAGCACTTTTAAAGTTCTGCTATGTGGCGCGGTATTATCCCGTATTGACGCCGGGCAA
GAGCAACTCGGTCGCCGCATACACTATTCTCAGAATGACTTGGTTGAGTACTCACCAGTCACAGAAAAGC
ATCTTACGGATGGCATGACAGTAAGAGAATTATGCAGTGCTGCCATAACCATGAGTGATAACACTGCGGC
CAACTTACTTCTGACAACGATCGGAGGACCGAAGGAGCTAACCGCTTTTTTGCACAACATGGGGGATCAT
GTAACTCGCCTTGATCGTTGGGAACCGGAGCTGAATGAAGCCATACCAAACGACGAGCGTGACACCACGA
TGCCTGTAGCAATGGCAACAACGTTGCGCAAACTATTAACTGGCGAACTACTTACTCTAGCTTCCCGGCA
ACAATTAATAGACTGGATGGAGGCGGATAAAGTTGCAGGACCACTTCTGCGCTCGGCCCTTCCGGCTGGC
TGGTTTATTGCTGATAAATCTGGAGCCGGTGAGCGTGGAAGCCGCGGTATCATTGCAGCACTGGGGCCAG
ATGGTAAGCCCTCCCGTATCGTAGTTATCTACACGACGGGGAGTCAGGCAACTATGGATGAACGAAATAG
ACAGATCGCTGAGATAGGTGCCTCACTGATTAAGCATTGGTAACTGTCAGACCAAGTTTACTCATATATA
CTTTAGATTGATTTAAAACTTCATTTTTAATTTAAAAGGATCTAGGTGAAGATCCTTTTTGATAATCTCA
TGACCAAAATCCCTTAACGTGAGTTTTCGTTCCACTGAGCGTCAGACCCCGTAGAAAAGATCAAAGGATC
TTCTTGAGATCCTTTTTTTCTGCGCGTAATCTGCTGCTTGCAAACAAAAAAACCACCGCTACCAGCGGTG
GTTTGTTTGCCGGATCAAGAGCTACCAACTCTTTTTCCGAAGGTAACTGGCTTCAGCAGAGCGCAGATAC
CAAATACTGTTCTTCTAGTGTAGCCGTAGTTAGGCCACCACTTCAAGAACTCTGTAGCACCGCCTACATA
CCTCGCTCTGCTAATCCTGTTACCAGTGGCTGCTGCCAGTGGCGATAAGTCGTGTCTTACCGGGTTGGAC
TCAAGACGATAGTTACCGGATAAGGCGCAGCGGTCGGGCTGAACGGGGGGTTCGTGCACACAGCCCAGCT
TGGAGCGAACGACCTACACCGAACTGAGATACCTACAGCGTGAGCTATGAGAAAGCGCCACGCTTCCCGA
AGGGAGAAAGGCGGACAGGTATCCGGTAAGCGGCAGGGTCGGAACAGGAGAGCGCACGAGGGAGCTTCCA
GGGGGAAACGCCTGGTATCTTTATAGTCCTGTCGGGTTTCGCCACCTCTGACTTGAGCGTCGATTTTTGT
GATGCTCGTCAGGGGGGCGGAGCCTATGGAAAAACGCCAGCAACGCGGCCTTTTTACGGTTCCTGGCCTT
TTGCTGGCCTTTTGCTCACATGT
